Addgene plasmid #213203: CCR7-DuET
Purpose: The DuET construct encodes the named human GPCR engineered with a cleaved hemagglutinin signal peptide, a 5' FLAG and a 3' 1D4 epitope tag optimized for expression in mammalian cells and proteomics studies.
Depositing lab: Thomas Sakmar. Depositing organization: Rockefeller University. Publication: Multiplexed selectivity screening of anti-GPCR antibodies. Dahl L, Kotliar IB, Bendes A, Dodig-Crnkovic T, Fromm S, Elofsson A, Uhlen M, Sakmar TP, Schwenk JM. Sci Adv. 2023 May 3;9(18):eadf9297. doi: 10.1126/sciadv.adf9297. Epub 2023 May 3. PubMed 37134173.
Backbone
  Vector backbone: pcDNA 3.1 (+)
  Vector type: Mammalian Expression
Growth in bacteria
  Bacterial resistance: Ampicillin, 100 μg/mL
  Growth temperature: 37°C
  Growth strain: DH5alpha
  Copy number: High Copy
Gene/Insert
  Gene/Insert name: CCR7 (alt names: C-C motif chemokine receptor 7; BLR2, CD197, CDw197, CMKBR7, EBI1)
  Species: H. sapiens (human)
  Entrez Gene: CCR7 (a.k.a. BLR2, CC-CKR-7, CCR-7, CD197, CDw197, CMKBR7, EBI1)
  Promoter: CMV, T7
  Tag / fusion protein: FLAG (N terminal on insert); 1D4 (C terminal on insert)
  Cloning method: Gibson Cloning
Terms and licenses: Academic/Nonprofit Terms; Industry Terms: Not Available to Industry
Depositor comments: Class: A, Family: Chemokine. Ensembl ID: ENSG00000126353, Uniprot ID: P32248
How to cite: CCR7-DuET was a gift from Thomas Sakmar (Addgene plasmid # 213203 ; http://n2t.net/addgene:213203 ; RRID:Addgene_213203)
