[The description below was written by a language model from this plasmid's Addgene catalogue record and pLannotate feature annotations shown in this document.]
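Description:
CCR7-DuET is a mammalian expression plasmid built on the pcDNA 3.1 (+) backbone that carries the human C-C motif chemokine receptor 7 (CCR7, also known as CD197 or EBI1), a class A GPCR of the chemokine receptor family. It is propagated in E. coli as a high-copy plasmid through a ColE1/pUC-type origin and selected with ampicillin via the β-lactamase gene. An f1 origin is also present. For selection in mammalian cells, the backbone provides a neomycin phosphotransferase cassette driven by the SV40 enhancer/early promoter and terminated by an SV40 polyadenylation signal.

The receptor coding sequence sits downstream of the CMV immediate-early enhancer and promoter and is followed by the bovine growth hormone polyadenylation signal. A T7 promoter lies between the CMV promoter and the insert, which permits in vitro transcription. In the "DuET" design, the receptor is preceded by a cleavable hemagglutinin signal peptide, which is intended to promote membrane targeting and is removed on processing. This leaves an N-terminal FLAG epitope, and a 1D4 epitope is fused to the C terminus. The automated annotation detects the CCR7 open reading frame and a short FLAG match immediately upstream of it. It does not call the signal peptide or the 1D4 tag, which are known only from the catalogue fields. Small hits to an HIV-1 LTR, lacI, ble and bom are short fragments, most likely backbone remnants or spurious matches rather than functional elements.

The dual tags allow capture and detection of the receptor from opposite ends. The construct is intended for expression in mammalian cells and for proteomics studies, and the associated work used it in multiplexed selectivity screening of anti-GPCR antibodies.
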