Features (pLannotate 1.2.2; 21 found; start..end, strand, type, name):
     57..75      -  promoter       T7 promoter: promoter for bacteriophage T7 RNA polymerase
     91..124     -  LTR            5' LTR (truncated) (fragment): truncated 5' long terminal repeat (LTR) from HIV-1
    120..323     -  promoter       CMV promoter: human cytomegalovirus (CMV) immediate early promoter
    324..703     -  enhancer       CMV enhancer: human cytomegalovirus immediate early enhancer
    858..910     +  misc_feature   bom (fragment): basis of mobility region from pBR322
    969..1073    +  promoter       AmpR promoter: bla
   1074..1934    +  CDS            AmpR: β-lactamase; bla; confers resistance to ampicillin, carbenicillin, and related antibiotics
   2105..2693    +  rep_origin     ori: high-copy-number ColE1/pMB1/pBR322/pUC origin of replication
   2876..2968    +  CDS            lacI (fragment): lac repressor; lacI; The lac repressor binds to the lac operator to inhibit transcription in E. coli. This inhibition can be relieved by adding lactose or isopropyl-β-D-thiogalactopyranoside (IPTG).
   2981..3002    +  protein_bind   CAP binding site: CAP binding activates transcription in the presence of cAMP. E. coli catabolite activator protein
   3017..3047    +  promoter       lac promoter: promoter for the E. coli lac operon
   3055..3071    +  protein_bind   lac operator: The lac repressor binds to the lac operator to inhibit transcription in E. coli. This inhibition can be relieved by adding lactose or isopropyl-β-D-thiogalactopyranoside (IPTG). lac repressor encoded by lacI
   3144..3265    -  polyA_signal   SV40 poly(A) signal: SV40 polyadenylation signal
   3260..3418    -  CDS            ble (fragment): BLE_KLEPN - Experimental evidence at protein level: Swiss-Prot protein existence level 1. Binding protein with a strong affinity to the bleomycin family of antibiotics. Binds to CL990; an antimitotic-antibiotic compound. From Klebsiella pneumoniae.
   3442..4233    -  CDS            neo: KKA2_KLEPN - Also known as kan, nptII. Experimental evidence at protein level: Swiss-Prot protein existence level 1. Resistance to kanamycin, neomycin, paromomycin, ribostamycin, butirosin and gentamicin B. From Klebsiella pneumoniae.
   4300..4629    -  promoter       SV40 promoter: SV40 enhancer and early promoter
   4643..5071    -  rep_origin     f1 ori (sequence partly withheld): f1 bacteriophage origin of replication; arrow indicates direction of (+) strand synthesis
   5092..5113    -  promoter       SV40 promoter (fragment): SV40 enhancer and early promoter
   5117..5341    -  polyA_signal   bGH poly(A) signal: bovine growth hormone polyadenylation signal
   5472..6605    -  CDS            CCR7: CCR7_HUMAN - Also known as CMKBR7, EBI1, EVI1. Experimental evidence at protein level: Swiss-Prot protein existence level 1. Receptor for the MIP-3-beta chemokine. Probable mediator of EBV effects on B-lymphocytes or of normal lymphocyte functions. From Homo sapiens (Human).
   6618..6638    -  CDS            3xFLAG (fragment): three tandem FLAG® epitope tags
>Addgene plasmid #213203 | CCR7-DuET | addgene full sequence | sequence record 430766 | Addgene NGS Result
GATCGTCTTCATGGTGGCGCTAAGCTTAAGTTTAAACGCTAGCCAGCTTGGGTCTCCCTATAGTGAGTCG
TATTAATTTCGATAAGCCAGTAAGCAGTGGGTTCTCTAGTTAGCCAGAGAGCTCTGCTTATATAGACCTC
CCACCGTACACGCCTACCGCCCATTTGCGTCAATGGGGCGGAGTTGTTACGACATTTTGGAAAGTCCCGT
TGATTTTGGTGCCAAAACAAACTCCCATTGACGTCAATGGGGTGGAGACTTGGAAATCCCCGTGAGTCAA
ACCGCTATCCACGCCCATTGATGTACTGCCAAAACCGCATCACCATGGTAATAGCGATGACTAATACGTA
GATGTACTGCCAAGTAGGAAAGTCCCATAAGGTCATGTACTGGGCATAATGCCAGGCGGGCCATTTACCG
TCATTGACGTCAATAGGGGGCGTACTTGGCATATGATACACTTGATGTACTGCCAAGTGGGCAGTTTACC
GTAAATACTCCACCCATTGACGTCAATGGAAAGTCCCTATTGGCGTTACTATGGGAACATACGTCATTAT
TGACGTCAATGGGCGGGGGTCGTTGGGCGGTCAGCCAGGCGGGCCATTTACCGTAAGTTATGTAACGCGG
AACTCCATATATGGGCTATGAACTAATGACCCCGTAATTGATTACTATTAATAACTAGTCAATAATCAAT
GTCAACGCGTATATCTGGCCCGTACATCGCGAAGCAGCGCAAAACGCCTAACCCTAAGCAGATTCTTCAT
GCAAATGTCGGTCAAGCCTTGCCTTGTTGTAGCTTAAATTTTGCTCGCGCACTACTCAGCGACCTCCAAC
ACACAAGCAGGGAGCAGATACTGGCTTAACTATGCGGCATCAGAGCAGATTGTACTGAGAGTGCACCATA
GGGGATCGGGAGATCTCCCGATCCGTCGACGTCAGGTGGCACTTTTCGGGGAAATGTGCGCGGAACCCCT
ATTTGTTTATTTTTCTAAATACATTCAAATATGTATCCGCTCATGAGACAATAACCCTGATAAATGCTTC
AATAATATTGAAAAAGGAAGAGTATGAGTATTCAACATTTCCGTGTCGCCCTTATTCCCTTTTTTGCGGC
ATTTTGCCTTCCTGTTTTTGCTCACCCAGAAACGCTGGTGAAAGTAAAAGATGCTGAAGATCAGTTGGGT
GCACGAGTGGGTTACATCGAACTGGATCTCAACAGCGGTAAGATCCTTGAGAGTTTTCGCCCCGAAGAAC
GTTTTCCAATGATGAGCACTTTTAAAGTTCTGCTATGTGGCGCGGTATTATCCCGTATTGACGCCGGGCA
AGAGCAACTCGGTCGCCGCATACACTATTCTCAGAATGACTTGGTTGAGTACTCACCAGTCACAGAAAAG
CATCTTACGGATGGCATGACAGTAAGAGAATTATGCAGTGCTGCCATAACCATGAGTGATAACACTGCGG
CCAACTTACTTCTGACAACGATCGGAGGACCGAAGGAGCTAACCGCTTTTTTGCACAACATGGGGGATCA
TGTAACTCGCCTTGATCGTTGGGAACCGGAGCTGAATGAAGCCATACCAAACGACGAGCGTGACACCACG
ATGCCTGTAGCAATGGCAACAACGTTGCGCAAACTATTAACTGGCGAACTACTTACTCTAGCTTCCCGGC
AACAATTAATAGACTGGATGGAGGCGGATAAAGTTGCAGGACCACTTCTGCGCTCGGCCCTTCCGGCTGG
CTGGTTTATTGCTGATAAATCTGGAGCCGGTGAGCGTGGGTCTCGCGGTATCATTGCAGCACTGGGGCCA
GATGGTAAGCCCTCCCGTATCGTAGTTATCTACACGACGGGGAGTCAGGCAACTATGGATGAACGAAATA
GACAGATCGCTGAGATAGGTGCCTCACTGATTAAGCATTGGTAACTGTCAGACCAAGTTTACTCATATAT
ACTTTAGATTGATTTAAAACTTCATTTTTAATTTAAAAGGATCTAGGTGAAGATCCTTTTTGATAATCTC
ATGACCAAAATCCCTTAACGTGAGTTTTCGTTCCACTGAGCGTCAGACCCCGTAGAAAAGATCAAAGGAT
CTTCTTGAGATCCTTTTTTTCTGCGCGTAATCTGCTGCTTGCAAACAAAAAAACCACCGCTACCAGCGGT
GGTTTGTTTGCCGGATCAAGAGCTACCAACTCTTTTTCCGAAGGTAACTGGCTTCAGCAGAGCGCAGATA
CCAAATACCGTTCTTCTAGTGTAGCCGTAGTTAGGCCACCACTTCAAGAACTCTGTAGCACCGCCTACAT
ACCTCGCTCTGCTAATCCTGTTACCAGTGGCTGCTGCCAGTGGCGATAAGTCGTGTCTTACCGGGTTGGA
CTCAAGACGATAGTTACCGGATAAGGCGCAGCGGTCGGGCTGAACGGGGGGTTCGTGCACACAGCCCAGC
TTGGAGCGAACGACCTACACCGAACTGAGATACCTACAGCGTGAGCTATGAGAAAGCGCCACGCTTCCCG
AAGGGAGAAAGGCGGACAGGTATCCGGTAAGCGGCAGGGTCGGAACAGGAGAGCGCACGAGGGAGCTTCC
AGGGGGAAACGCCTGGTATCTTTATAGTCCTGTCGGGTTTCGCCACCTCTGACTTGAGCGTCGATTTTTG
TGATGCTCGTCAGGGGGGCGGAGCCTATGGAAAAACGCCAGCAACGCGGCCTTTTTACGGTTCCTGGCCT
TTTGCTGGCCTTTTGCTCACATGTTCTTTCCTGCGTTATCCCCTGATTCTGTGGATAACCGTATTACCGC
CTTTGAGTGAGCTGATACCGCTCGCCGCAGCCGAACGACCGAGCGCAGCGAGTCAGTGAGCGAGGAAGCG
GAAGAGCGCCCAATACGCAAACCGCCTCTCCCCGCGCGTTGGCCGATTCATTAATGCAGCTGGCACGACA
GGTTTCCCGACTGGAAAGCGGGCAGTGAGCGCAACGCAATTAATGTGAGTTAGCTCACTCATTAGGCACC
CCAGGCTTTACACTTTATGCTTCCGGCTCGTATGTTGTGTGGAATTGTGAGCGGATAACAATTTCACACA
GGAAACAGCTATGACCATGATTACGCCAAGCTCTAGCTAGAGGTCGACGGTATACAGACATGATAAGATA
CATTGATGAGTTTGGACAAACCACAACTAGAATGCAGTGAAAAAAATGCTTTATTTGTGAAATTTGTGAT
GCTATTGCTTTATTTGTAACCATTATAAGCTGCAATAAACAAGTTGGGGTGGGCGAAGAACTCCAGCATG
AGATCCCCGCGCTGGAGGATCATCCAGCCGGCGTCCCGGAAAACGATTCCGAAGCCCAACCTTTCATAGA
AGGCGGCGGTGGAATCGAAATCTCGTGATGGCAGGTTGGGCGTCGCTTGGTCGGTCATTTCGAACCCCAG
AGTCCCGCTCAGAAGAACTCGTCAAGAAGGCGATAGAAGGCGATGCGCTGCGAATCGGGAGCGGCGATAC
CGTAAAGCACGAGGAAGCGGTCAGCCCATTCGCCGCCAAGCTCTTCAGCAATATCACGGGTAGCCAACGC
TATGTCCTGATAGCGGTCCGCCACACCCAGCCGGCCACAGTCGATGAATCCAGAAAAGCGGCCATTTTCC
ACCATGATATTCGGCAAGCAGGCATCGCCATGGGTCACGACGAGATCCTCGCCGTCGGGCATGCGCGCCT
TGAGCCTGGCGAACAGTTCGGCTGGCGCGAGCCCCTGATGCTCTTCGTCCAGATCATCCTGATCGACAAG
ACCGGCTTCCATCCGAGTACGTGCTCGCTCGATGCGATGTTTCGCTTGGTGGTCGAATGGGCAGGTAGCC
GGATCAAGCGTATGCAGCCGCCGCATTGCATCAGCCATGATGGATACTTTCTCGGCAGGAGCAAGGTGAG
ATGACAGGAGATCCTGCCCCGGCACTTCGCCCAATAGCAGCCAGTCCCTTCCCGCTTCAGTGACAACGTC
GAGCACAGCTGCGCAAGGAACGCCCGTCGTGGCCAGCCACGATAGCCGCGCTGCCTCGTCCTGCAGTTCA
TTCAGGGCACCGGACAGGTCGGTCTTGACAAAAAGAACCGGGCGCCCCTGCGCTGACAGCCGGAACACGG
CGGCATCAGAGCAGCCGATTGTCTGTTGTGCCCAGTCATAGCCGAATAGCCTCTCCACCCAAGCGGCCGG
AGAACCTGCGTGCAATCCATCTTGTTCAATCATGCGAAACGATCCTCATCCTGTCTCTTGATCAGATCCG
AAAATGGATATACAAGCTCCCGGGAGCTTTTTGCAAAAGCCTAGGCCTCCAAAAAAGCCTCCTCACTACT
TCTGGAATAGCTCAGAGGCAGAGGCGGCCTCGGCCTCTGCATAAATAAAAAAAATTAGTCAGCCATGGGG
CGGAGAATGGGCGGAACTGGGCGGAGTTAGGGGCGGGATGGGCGGAGTTAGGGGCGGGACTATGGTTGCT
GACTAATTGAGATGCATGCTTTGCATACTTCTGCCTGCTGGGGAGCCTGGGGACTTTCCACACCTGGTTG
CTGACTAATTGAGATGCATGCTTTGCATACTTCTGCCTGCTGGGGAGCCTGGGGACTTTCCACACCCTAA
CTGACACACATTCCACAGAATTAATTCGCGTTAAATTTTTGTTAAATCAGCTCATTTTTTAACCAATAGG
CCGAAATCGGCAAAATCCCTTATAAATCAAAAGAATAGACCGAGATAGGGT
[37 nt withheld, positions 4742-4778]
AAAGAACGTGGACTCCAACGTCAAAGG
[49 nt withheld, positions 4806-4854]
T
[91 nt withheld, positions 4856-4946]
G
[124 nt withheld, positions 4948-5071]
GGGGATACCCCCTAGAGCCCCAGCTGGTTCTTTCCGCCTCAGAAGCCATAGAGCCCACCGCATCCCCAGC
ATGCCTGCTATTGTCTTCCCAATCCTCCCCCTTGCTGTCCTGCCCCACCCCACCCCCCAGAATAGAATGA
CACCTACTCAGACAATGCGATGCAATTTCCTCATTTTATTAGGAAAGGACAGTGGGAGTGGCACCTTCCA
GGGTCAAGGAAGGCACGGGGGAGGGGCAAACAACAGATGGCTGGCAACTAGAAGGCACAGTCGAGGCTGA
TCAGCGGGTTTAAACGGGCCCTCTAGACTCGAGTTAGGCAGGGGCCACCTGAGAAGTCTCGGTCTTAGAC
ACGGTGGTGCTGGCCTCATCGAATTCACCGGTGCGTCCACCGGTATCGATAGGGGAGAACGTAGTAGTGG
TCTCTGCCTCCACACTCATACTGGAGCGCCTAATGTGTCTGCATGATGACCACTGGCGAAGCTGCTCCTG
AGACAGACAGCCCAAGTCTTTGAAAAGTTTAAACAGGTCATTTCGAAACTTCACACCAATAAAAGCGTAC
AGGAAAGGATTCACGCAACACCTGACGCACGCCAAGGAGTATGTCACATCGTATGCGATATTCAGCTGCT
TTGACAGCTCACATGTTGAAGAAGTGATGTTAAAGTTAGCAACTGTTTGGGCCAAAACTACCCCATTATA
AGGCAGCTGAAAGACAATGAATACAACCACTACGGCAATTATCACCTTAATAGCCTTGTTCCGCTCAAAA
TTCCGGGCCTGCAGGAGTGTGCGTATAATTACGAGGTAGCAAAAGCTCATAGCAAGCAAAGGAACAAGGA
AGCCAATCACCATTTGGGCGACTTGGATCGTAATGAACGCTTCCACATGCTCAGTGATCAGTGAACATCG
CATAGCTTGCTCAGAGGAACTCCTCTGCAAATCTGAGTACAACAGTTCAGGAATGGACAAGACTGTGGCC
AAAATCCAGATCCCAACGCAGCTCAATTTACTTATCAGAAGCACCCTAGCCCGGTGTCTATGTGCAGAGA
CCGCCTGCACAATGGCCACATATCTATCTATGCTGATGCACAGCAGCAGCAGCATCCCAGAGAAAAAGCT
CATCTTGTATATAGCAAAGATCAGCTTGCAAAAGTGGACTCCGAAGACCCATGACTTTGCTGCGGAATAT
GCCCAGAAAGGGAGAGTGAGAAGAAACAGAATATCGGCCACGGCGAGGTTCAAAAGGTAGGTATCTGTCA
TTGTCTTCAGGCGTTTGAAGTAAATATACGTCAAGACGACCAAACCGTTCCCCAGCAGCCCGACAAAGCA
GATTATGGAATACATAATAGGCAGAAACCATGCCTTGAAATTCCTCACGTCCTTCTTGCTGCAGAGGGAC
TCGAAAAGGGTGTAATCTACTGTGGTATTGTCGCCTATGTAGTCGTCTGTAACTTCATCCTGACACAGAC
ATACCTGGAATATCACCAGCAAAGCCACAACCAGTACGCTTTTCATAGGCTTCCCGAGATCCATATCGAT
GCTGGCGTCATCATCGTCCTTGTAGTCGGCGAATACCAGGCAGAAGATGTAGCTCAGGGCGAT
